Addgene plasmid #179798: pPOTv6-puro-3Ty:mNG:3Ty
Purpose: Trypanosoma brucei PCR only tagging (pPOT) vector for endogenous gene tagging
Depositing lab: Samuel Dean & Keith Gull. Depositing organization: University of Oxford. Publication: A comprehensive toolkit for protein localization and functional analysis in trypanosomatids. Paterou A, Saez Conde J, Tyc J, Sunter JD, Vaughan S, Gull K, Dean S. Open Biol. 2025 Apr;15(4):240361. doi: 10.1098/rsob.240361. Epub 2025 Apr 2. PubMed 40169015.
Backbone
  Vector backbone: pPOT
  Vector type: Unspecified
Growth in bacteria
  Bacterial resistance: Ampicillin, 100 μg/mL
  Growth temperature: 37°C
  Growth strain: NEB Stable
  Copy number: High Copy
Gene/Insert
  Gene/Insert name: mNG
  Species: Synthetic
  Promoter: read through
  Cloning method: Restriction Enzyme; 5′ cloning site HindIII (not destroyed); 3′ cloning site BamHI (not destroyed)
  Sequencing primers: 5′ cTATGGGTTCTGGTAGTG; 3′ cTTAACTACCCGATCCTG
Terms and licenses: Academic/Nonprofit Terms; Industry Terms: Not Available to Industry
Depositor comments: Please visit https://doi.org/10.1101/2023.04.21.537815 for bioRxiv preprint.
How to cite: pPOTv6-puro-3Ty:mNG:3Ty was a gift from Samuel Dean & Keith Gull (Addgene plasmid # 179798 ; http://n2t.net/addgene:179798 ; RRID:Addgene_179798)
