[The description below was written by a language model from this plasmid's Addgene catalogue record and pLannotate feature annotations shown in this document.]
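Description:
pPOTv6-puro-3Ty:mNG:3Ty is a PCR-only tagging (pPOT) template plasmid for endogenous gene tagging in Trypanosoma brucei. It is not an expression vector in its own right. It serves as a template from which a tagging cassette is amplified, typically with long primers that add homology to the target locus, and the PCR product then integrates into the parasite genome so that the tag is fused in frame to the gene of interest. In E. coli it is maintained as a high-copy plasmid through a ColE1/pUC-type origin and selected with ampicillin (AmpR with its bla promoter). The rest of the backbone carries standard cloning-vector remnants: an f1 origin, lac promoter/operator and lacZα fragments, and flanking T7 and SP6 promoters.

The payload is a synthetic mNeonGreen coding sequence cloned between retained HindIII and BamHI sites. The construct name indicates that it is flanked on each side by a triple Ty epitope tag, although the feature table does not annotate these tags. Fusion proteins could therefore be followed by green fluorescence or by the epitope. Two copies of the puromycin N-acetyltransferase gene (pac) sit on either side of mNeonGreen in the same orientation. This arrangement fits the pPOT design, in which one template can yield either an N-terminal cassette (marker followed by tag) or a C-terminal cassette (tag followed by marker), with puromycin selection of transfected parasites. The unannotated stretches between these coding sequences presumably hold trypanosome RNA-processing regions, but the record does not identify them. The promoter is recorded as "read through", meaning expression depends on transcription from the endogenous locus after integration. The plasmid belongs to a toolkit for protein localization and functional analysis in trypanosomatids.
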