Features (pLannotate 1.2.2; 15 found; start..end, strand, type, name):
    171..767     +  CDS            pac: PUAC_STRAD - Protein predicted: Swiss-Prot protein existence level 4. Detoxification of puromycin. From Streptomyces alboniger.
   1266..1973    +  CDS            mNeonGreen: mNeonGreen is a basic (constitutively fluorescent) green/yellow fluorescent protein published in 2013, derived from Branchiostoma lanceolatum. It is reported to be a very rapidly-maturing monomer with moderate acid sensitivity.
   2478..3074    +  CDS            pac: PUAC_STRAD - Protein predicted: Swiss-Prot protein existence level 4. Detoxification of puromycin. From Streptomyces alboniger.
   3270..3288    -  promoter       SP6 promoter: promoter for bacteriophage SP6 RNA polymerase
   3330..3346    -  protein_bind   lac operator: The lac repressor binds to the lac operator to inhibit transcription in E. coli. This inhibition can be relieved by adding lactose or isopropyl-β-D-thiogalactopyranoside (IPTG). lac repressor encoded by lacI
   3354..3384    -  promoter       lac promoter: promoter for the E. coli lac operon
   3399..3420    -  protein_bind   CAP binding site: CAP binding activates transcription in the presence of cAMP. E. coli catabolite activator protein
   3433..3525    -  CDS            lacI (fragment): lac repressor; lacI; The lac repressor binds to the lac operator to inhibit transcription in E. coli. This inhibition can be relieved by adding lactose or isopropyl-β-D-thiogalactopyranoside (IPTG).
   3708..4296    -  rep_origin     ori: high-copy-number ColE1/pMB1/pBR322/pUC origin of replication
   4467..5327    -  CDS            AmpR: β-lactamase; bla; confers resistance to ampicillin, carbenicillin, and related antibiotics
   5328..5432    -  promoter       AmpR promoter: bla
   5459..5509    +  misc_feature   bom (fragment): basis of mobility region from pBR322
   5510..5965    -  rep_origin     f1 ori (sequence partly withheld): f1 bacteriophage origin of replication; arrow indicates direction of (+) strand synthesis
   5969..6126    -  CDS            lacZα (fragment): LacZα fragment of β-galactosidase; lacZ fragment
   6129..2       +  promoter       T7 promoter (across the origin): promoter for bacteriophage T7 RNA polymerase
>Addgene plasmid #179798 | pPOTv6-puro-3Ty:mNG:3Ty | addgene full sequence | sequence record 355418 | Addgene NGS Result
GGGCGAATTGGGCCCGTATAATGCAGACCTGCTGCAAGCTAGGGGCACAGCAAGGTCTTCTGAAATTCAT
GTTTTTTTTTTTTTTACTCTGCATTGCAGTCTCCGCTCTTATTTAGTTTTGCTTTACGTAAGGTCTCGTT
GCTGCCATAAAATAAGCTCTAGTGGAATTCATGACTGAATACAAGCCAACGGTTCGTCTTGCTACGCGAG
ACGATGTGCCGCGGGCCGTACGGACGCTGGCTGCTGCGTTCGCTGATTATCCCGCCACCCGACATACGGT
TGACCCAGATCGACACATTGAGCGAGTCACAGAACTTCAAGAGTTATTCTTAACACGGGTGGGCTTGGAC
ATTGGTAAGGTTTGGGTTGCGGACGATGGCGCGGCTGTTGCGGTGTGGACGACGCCAGAGTCAGTCGAAG
CGGGCGCAGTGTTTGCTGAGATCGGTCCCCGAATGGCGGAGCTTAGCGGGTCATGCCTCGCTGCACAACA
GCAGATGGAAGGTCTGTTGGCACCACATAGACCTAAGGAGCCGGCTTGGTTCTTAGCGACAGTTGGCGTC
AGTCCGGACCACCAAGGTAAGGGGCTGGGTTCAGCGGTTGTTCTTCCAGGAGTAGAGGCTGCGGAAAGGG
CAGGTGTGCCGGCGTTCCTTGAAACGTCTGCACCACGTAACCTTCCTTTTTACGAGAGATTGGGGTTTAC
AGTAACAGCAGATGTTGAAGTGCCTGAAGGGCCGAGGACATGGTGCATGACACGTAAGCCGGGAGCCTAA
CCATGGTGCCCATTTAGTTGGCCTTTCCCTTGTCTCGTGTCTTTTCCGTGGAAAGGTTCCCGGAGTAATC
TGATGGCACAGCAGGGAGGTGCGCCTGCAGGTTGGTTAGGAAGGGGGGATGATGTAAAAGAAGAAAATGG
GGGGATTCGAGCCCCACGCGTTGCTCAAGCTGTGTAGCGCAGGCGTTTCCTTACATATTTCTCTAACAGG
CACGGAAGCCTAACAAATACACTTGGCTTATTTTTTTGCCCCCTCATGTCTTGTACAAATATTTGCGATA
GCTTAGCTATCAGCCACATTAATCAAACAAGTATACCAACAAGCCCGAAAACAGAAACTCAACTGCAACG
GGTACCTATGGGTTCTGGTAGTGGTTCCGGTTCCGGTTCTGAGGTACACACAAACCAGGACCCACTGGAC
GGCTCCGAGGTGCATACCAATCAAGATCCGCTGGACGGCTCTGAAGTTCACACCAATCAAGATCCCTTGG
ATAAGCTTGTCTCGAAAGGTGAGGAAGACAATATGGCCAGCTTGCCAGCAACGCACGAGCTTCATATATT
TGGGTCGATCAACGGTGTGGATTTCGACATGGTGGGTCAAGGCACAGGTAATCCTAATGACGGGTATGAA
GAACTCAATTTGAAGAGCACTAAGGGAGATCTCCAGTTTTCCCCGTGGATTCTTGTGCCGCATATTGGTT
ATGGTTTTCATCAGTACTTACCATACCCCGATGGAATGTCGCCCTTCCAAGCAGCTATGGTGGACGGCTC
GGGGTATCAAGTACATCGCACCATGCAATTTGAGGACGGAGCATCCCTCACCGTAAACTACCGCTATACG
TATGAGGGGAGCCACATAAAAGGTGAGGCTCAAGTTAAAGGCACAGGCTTCCCAGCTGACGGCCCGGTCA
TGACCAATTCATTAACCGCTGCTGATTGGTGCCGTTCTAAGAAGACCTACCCTAACGACAAGACGATCAT
TAGTACTTTTAAGTGGAGTTATACCACAGGAAACGGAAAGCGGTATCGAAGCACTGCTCGAACAACCTAC
ACATTTGCGAAGCCAATGGCCGCGAACTACTTGAAGAACCAGCCAATGTATGTGTTTCGAAAAACGGAAC
TGAAGCATTCGAAAACCGAGCTTAATTTTAAAGAGTGGCAGAAGGCGTTTACAGACGTGATGGGGATGGA
CGAATTGTATAAGGGATCCGAGGTACATACAAATCAGGACCCCCTCGATGGTAGTGAAGTCCATACAAAT
CAGGACCCGCTGGATGGCTCAGAGGTTCATACGAACCAAGATCCTCTTGATGGATCAGGATCTGGATCAG
GATCGGGTAGTTAAGAGCTCCGCTGCGCTTAAATGTCTTTCATTATAATCAATGTATAACCTTTATGTAG
TATTTCAATCTATGCCGCTGTGTACGTGCACTGCGGTGCCTATCCTTCGGCATTAGAGAGTCACTGTTTG
TGTAGATCGTAGCTGCATGTCTGACATCTGGTTCATTAGTGCCGTTTTGAGTCTGCACTGTTGTGCAACT
TGATATTCATCACTGCACACCAACCGTGTGTTTCCTCCTTTGGGTGCACCCTTTAATCCTTGTCTTCTCC
TTTTTTGTCTCTTTCCCCCTCGAAAAGGTGTCAAACTACTGCCGCATAAACTACGGTTATCCCAAATTTA
AGAGAAAGCAATAAAGCATCAGCTAGCATGACTGAATACAAGCCAACGGTTCGTCTTGCTACGCGAGACG
ATGTGCCGCGGGCCGTACGGACGCTGGCTGCTGCGTTCGCTGATTATCCCGCCACCCGACATACGGTTGA
CCCAGATCGACACATTGAGCGAGTCACAGAACTTCAAGAGTTATTCTTAACACGGGTGGGCTTGGACATT
GGTAAGGTTTGGGTTGCGGACGATGGCGCGGCTGTTGCGGTGTGGACGACGCCAGAGTCAGTCGAAGCGG
GCGCAGTGTTTGCTGAGATCGGTCCCCGAATGGCGGAGCTTAGCGGGTCACGCCTCGCTGCACAACAGCA
GATGGAAGGTCTGTTGGCACCACATAGACCTAAGGAGCCGGCTTGGTTCTTAGCGACAGTTGGCGTCAGT
CCGGACCACCAAGGTAAGGGGCTGGGTTCAGCGGTTGTTCTTCCAGGAGTAGAGGCTGCGGAAAGGGCAG
GTGTGCCGGCGTTCCTTGAAACGTCTGCACCACGTAACCTTCCTTTTTACGAGAGATTGGGGTTTACAGT
AACAGCAGATGTTGAAGTGCCTGAAGGGCCGAGGACATGGTGCATGACACGTAAGCCGGGAGCCTAACTC
GAGTGCCCATTTAGTTGGCTTTTCCCTTGTCTCGTGTCTTTTCCGTGGAAAGGTTCCCGGAGTAATCTGA
TGGCACAGCAGGGAGGTGCGCCTGCAGGTTGGTTAGGAAGGGGGGATGATGTAAAAGAAGAAAATGGGGG
GATTCGAGCCCCGCACAGGTCTCTCAAATTGGATGCATAGCTTGAGTATTCTATAGTGTCACCTAAATAG
CTTGGCGTAATCATGGTCATAGCTGTTTCCTGTGTGAAATTGTTATCCGCTCACAATTCCACACAACATA
CGAGCCGGAAGCATAAAGTGTAAAGCCTGGGGTGCCTAATGAGTGAGCTAACTCACATTAATTGCGTTGC
GCTCACTGCCCGCTTTCCAGTCGGGAAACCTGTCGTGCCAGCTGCATTAATGAATCGGCCAACGCGCGGG
GAGAGGCGGTTTGCGTATTGGGCGCTCTTCCGCTTCCTCGCTCACTGACTCGCTGCGCTCGGTCGTTCGG
CTGCGGCGAGCGGTATCAGCTCACTCAAAGGCGGTAATACGGTTATCCACAGAATCAGGGGATAACGCAG
GAAAGAACATGTGAGCAAAAGGCCAGCAAAAGGCCAGGAACCGTAAAAAGGCCGCGTTGCTGGCGTTTTT
CCATAGGCTCCGCCCCCCTGACGAGCATCACAAAAATCGACGCTCAAGTCAGAGGTGGCGAAACCCGACA
GGACTATAAAGATACCAGGCGTTTCCCCCTGGAAGCTCCCTCGTGCGCTCTCCTGTTCCGACCCTGCCGC
TTACCGGATACCTGTCCGCCTTTCTCCCTTCGGGAAGCGTGGCGCTTTCTCATAGCTCACGCTGTAGGTA
TCTCAGTTCGGTGTAGGTCGTTCGCTCCAAGCTGGGCTGTGTGCACGAACCCCCCGTTCAGCCCGACCGC
TGCGCCTTATCCGGTAACTATCGTCTTGAGTCCAACCCGGTAAGACACGACTTATCGCCACTGGCAGCAG
CCACTGGTAACAGGATTAGCAGAGCGAGGTATGTAGGCGGTGCTACAGAGTTCTTGAAGTGGTGGCCTAA
CTACGGCTACACTAGAAGAACAGTATTTGGTATCTGCGCTCTGCTGAAGCCAGTTACCTTCGGAAAAAGA
GTTGGTAGCTCTTGATCCGGCAAACAAACCACCGCTGGTAGCGGTGGTTTTTTTGTTTGCAAGCAGCAGA
TTACGCGCAGAAAAAAAGGATCTCAAGAAGATCCTTTGATCTTTTCTACGGGGTCTGACGCTCAGTGGAA
CGAAAACTCACGTTAAGGGATTTTGGTCATGAGATTATCAAAAAGGATCTTCACCTAGATCCTTTTAAAT
TAAAAATGAAGTTTTAAATCAATCTAAAGTATATATGAGTAAACTTGGTCTGACAGTTACCAATGCTTAA
TCAGTGAGGCACCTATCTCAGCGATCTGTCTATTTCGTTCATCCATAGTTGCCTGACTCCCCGTCGTGTA
GATAATTACGATACGGGAGGGCTTACCATCTGGCCCCAGTGCTGCAATGATACCGCGAGACCCACGCTCA
CCGGCTCCAGATTTATCAGCAATAAACCAGCCAGCCGGAAGGGCCGAGCGCAGAAGTGGTCCTGCAACTT
TATCCGCCTCCATCCAGTCTATTAATTGTTGCCGGGAAGCTAGAGTAAGTAGTTCGCCAGTTAATAGTTT
GCGCAACGTTGTTGCCATTGCTACAGGCATCGTGGTGTCACGCTCGTCGTTTGGTATGGCTTCATTCAGC
TCCGGTTCCCAACGATCAAGGCGAGTTACATGATCCCCCATGTTGTGCAAAAAAGCGGTTAGCTCCTTCG
GTCCTCCGATCGTTGTCAGAAGTAAGTTGGCCGCAGTGTTATCACTCATGGTTATGGCAGCACTGCATAA
TTCTCTTACTGTCATGCCATCCGTAAGATGCTTTTCTGTGACTGGTGAGTACTCAACCAAGTCATTCTGA
GAATAGTGTATGCGGCGACCGAGTTGCTCTTGCCCGGCGTCAATACGGGATAATACCGCGCCACATAGCA
GAACTTTAAAAGTGCTCATCATTGGAAAACGTTCTTCGGGGCGAAAACTCTCAAGGATCTTACCGCTGTT
GAGATCCAGTTCGATGTAACCCACTCGTGCACCCAACTGATCTTCAGCATCTTTTACTTTCACCAGCGTT
TCTGGGTGAGCAAAAACAGGAAGGCAAAATGCCGCAAAAAAGGGAATAAGGGCGACACGGAAATGTTGAA
TACTCATACTCTTCCTTTTTCAATATTATTGAAGCATTTATCAGGGTTATTGTCTCATGAGCGGATACAT
ATTTGAATGTATTTAGAAAAATAAACAAATAGGGGTTCCGCGCACATTTCCCCGAAAAGTGCCACCTGAT
GCGGTGTGAAATACCGCACAGATGCGTAAGGAGAAAATACCGCATCAGGAAATTGTAAGCGTTAATATTT
TGTTAAAATTCGCGTTAAATTTTTGTTAAATCAGCTCATTTTTTAACCAATAGGCCGAAATCGGCAAAAT
CCCTTATAAATCAAAAGAATAGACCGAGATAGGGT
[37 nt withheld, positions 5636-5672]
AAAGAACGTGGACTCCAACGTCAAAGG
[49 nt withheld, positions 5700-5748]
T
[91 nt withheld, positions 5750-5840]
G
[98 nt withheld, positions 5842-5939]
ACTTAATGCGCCGCTACAGGGCGCGTCCATTCGCCATTCAGGCTGCGCAACTGTTGGGAAGGGCGATCGG
TGCGGGCCTCTTCGCTATTACGCCAGCTGGCGAAAGGGGGATGTGCTGCAAGGCGATTAAGTTGGGTAAC
GCCAGGGTTTTCCCAGTCACGACGTTGTAAAACGACGGCCAGTGAATTGTAATACGACTCACTATA
